>Addgene plasmid #53617 | Chicken Mermaid S188 | depositor full sequence | sequence record 83745 | Chicken Mermaid S188 sequence 7614 bps
CGCCATTCTGCCTGGGGACGTCGGAGCTAGCTTGATTTAGGTGACACTATAGAATACAAGCTTATGGAGA
CGACTGTGAGGTATGAACAGGGGTCAGAGCTCACTAAAACTTCGAGCTCTCCAACAGCAGATGAGCCCAC
GATAAAGATTGATGATGGTCGTGATGAGGGTAATGAACAAGACAGCTGTTCCAATACCATTAGGAGAAAA
ATTTCCCCGTTTGTGATGTCATTTGGATTCAGAGTATTTGGAGTTGTGCTTATCATTGTAGACATCATAG
TGGTGATTGTGGATCTGGCCATCAGTGAGAAGAAAAGAGGCATTAGAGAGATTCTTGAAGGTGTTTCCCT
GGCTATAGCACTCTTCTTCCTTGTTGATGTTCTCATGAGAGTGTTTGTTGAAGGCTTCAAGAACTATTTC
CGGTCCAAACTGAATACTTTGGATGCAGTCATAGTAGTGGGCACTCTGCTAATTAATATGACCTACTCCT
TCTCTGACCTTGCTGCCACAGATCAGATGCCGCAGATGGTTACTCTTCTTCGAGTTCTGAGAATTGTTAT
CTTAATAAGAATATTTCGCCTGGCTTCACAGAAGAAACAACTTGAAGTGGTAACCAGAAGAATGGTCTCT
GGGGATCCCATGAGTGTGATTAAAGAGGAAATGAAGATCAAGCTGCATATGGAAGGAAATGTAAACGGTC
ATGCATTTGTGATTGAAGGAGATGGAAAAGGAAAGCCTTACGATGGGACACAGACTTTAAACCTGACAGT
GAAAGAAGGCGCACCTCTCCCTTTTTCTTACGACATCTTGACAAATGCGTTCCAGTACGGAAATAGAGCA
TTCACTAAATATCCAGCCGATATACCAGACTATTTCAAGCAGACGTTTCCCGAGGGGTATTCATGGGAAA
GAACCATGAGTTATGAAGACAACGCCATTTGCAACGTGAGAAGCGAGATCAGCATGGAAGGCGACTGCTT
TATCTATAAAATTCGGTTTGATGGCAAGAACTTTCCCCCCAATGGTCCAGTTATGCAGAAGAAAACTTTG
AAGTGGGAACCATCCACTGAGATGATGTACGTGCGTGATGGGTTTCTGATGGGTGATGTTAACATGGCTC
TGTTGCTTGAAGGAGGTGGCCATCACCGATGTGACTTCAAAACTTCCTACAAAGCGAAAAAGGTTGTGCA
GTTGCCAGATGCCCACAAGATCGACCATCGTATCGAGATCTTGAGCCATGACAGGGATTACAGCAAAGTC
AAGCTGTATGAGAATGCGGTTGCTCGCAATTCTTTGCTGCCAAGTCAGGCTTCGAAGCTCGAGACCATGG
TGAGTGTGATTAAACCAGAGATGAAGATGAGGTACTACATGGACGGCTCCGTCAATGGGCATGAGTTCAC
AATTGAAGGTGAAGGCACAGGCAGACCTTACGAGGGACATCAAGAGATGACACTACGCGTCACAATGGCC
GAGGGCGGGCCAATGCCTTTCGCGTTTGACTTAGTGTCACACGTGTTCTGTTACGGCCACAGAGTATTTA
CTAAATATCCAGAAGAGATACCAGACTATTTCAAACAAGCATTTCCTGAAGGCCTGTCATGGGAAAGGTC
GTTGGAGTTCGAAGATGGTGGGTCCGCTTCAGTCAGTGCGCATATAAGCCTTAGAGGAAACACCTTCTAC
CACAAATCCAAATTTACTGGGGTTAACTTTCCTGCCGATGGTCCTATCATGCAAAACCAAAGTGTTGATT
GGGAGCCATCAACCGAGAAAATTACTGCCAGCGACGGAGTTCTGAAGGGTGATGTTACGATGTACCTAAA
ACTTGAAGGAGGCGGCAATCACAAATGCCAATTCAAGACTACTTACAAGGCGGCAAAAGAGATTCTTGAA
ATGCCAGGAGACCATTACATCGGCCATCGCCTCGTCAGGAAAACCGAAGGCAACATTACTGAGCAGGTAG
AAGATGCAGTAGCTCATTCCTAATCTAGAACTATAGTGAGTCGTATTACGTAGATCCAGACATGATAAGA
TACATTGATGAGTTTGGACAAACCACAACTAGAATGCAGTGAAAAAAATGCTTTATTTGTGAAATTTGTG
ATGCTATTGCTTTATTTGTAACCATTATAAGCTGCAATAAACAAGTTAACAACAACAATTGCATTCATTT
TATGTTTCAGGTTCAGGGGGAGGTGTGGGAGGTTTTTTAATTGATATCCGCGGCGCCAATGCATTGGGCC
CGGTACCCTGTGGAATGTGTGTCAGTTAGGGTGTGGAAAGTCCCCAGGCTCCCCAGCAGGCAGAAGTATG
CAAAGCATGCATCTCAATTAGTCAGCAACCAGGTGTGGAAAGTCCCCAGGCTCCCCAGCAGGCAGAAGTA
TGCAAAGCATGCATCTCAATTAGTCAGCAACCATAGTCCCGCCCCTAACTCCGCCCATCCCGCCCCTAAC
TCCGCCCAGTTCCGCCCATTCTCCGCCCCATGGCTGACTAATTTTTTTTATTTATGCAGAGGCCGAGGCC
GCCTCTGCCTCTGAGCTATTCCAGAAGTAGTGAGGAGGCTTTTTTGGAGGCCTAGGCTTTTGCAAAAAGC
TCCCGGGAGCTTGTATATCCATTTTCGGATCTGATCAGCACGTGATGAAAAAGCCTGAACTCACCGCGAC
GTCTGTCGAGAAGTTTCTGATCGAAAAGTTCGACAGCGTCTCCGACCTGATGCAGCTCTCGGAGGGCGAA
GAATCTCGTGCTTTCAGCTTCGATGTAGGAGGGCGTGGATATGTCCTGCGGGTAAATAGCTGCGCCGATG
GTTTCTACAAAGATCGTTATGTTTATCGGCACTTTGCATCGGCCGCGCTCCCGATTCCGGAAGTGCTTGA
CATTGGGGAATTCAGCGAGAGCCTGACCTATTGCATCTCCCGCCGTGCACAGGGTGTCACGTTGCAAGAC
CTGCCTGAAACCGAACTGCCCGCTGTTCTGCAGCCGGTCGCGGAGGCCATGGATGCGATCGCTGCGGCCG
ATCTTAGCCAGACGAGCGGGTTCGGCCCATTCGGACCGCAAGGAATCGGTCAATACACTACATGGCGTGA
TTTCATATGCGCGATTGCTGATCCCCATGTGTATCACTGGCAAACTGTGATGGACGACACCGTCAGTGCG
TCCGTCGCGCAGGCTCTCGATGAGCTGATGCTTTGGGCCGAGGACTGCCCCGAAGTCCGGCACCTCGTGC
ACGCGGATTTCGGCTCCAACAATGTCCTGACGGACAATGGCCGCATAACAGCGGTCATTGACTGGAGCGA
GGCGATGTTCGGGGATTCCCAATACGAGGTCGCCAACATCTTCTTCTGGAGGCCGTGGTTGGCTTGTATG
GAGCAGCAGACGCGCTACTTCGAGCGGAGGCATCCGGAGCTTGCAGGATCGCCGCGGCTCCGGGCGTATA
TGCTCCGCATTGGTCTTGACCAACTCTATCAGAGCTTGGTTGACGGCAATTTCGATGATGCAGCTTGGGC
GCAGGGTCGATGCGACGCAATCGTCCGATCCGGAGCCGGGACTGTCGGGCGTACACAAATCGCCCGCAGA
AGCGCGGCCGTCTGGACCGATGGCTGTGTAGAAGTACTCGCCGATAGTGGAAACCGACGCCCCAGCACTC
GTCCGAGGGCAAAGGAATAGCACGTGCTACGAGATTTCGATTCCACCGCCGCCTTCTATGAAAGGTTGGG
CTTCGGAATCGTTTTCCGGGACGCCGGCTGGATGATCCTCCAGCGCGGGGATCTCATGCTGGAGTTCTTC
GCCCACCCCAACTTGTTTATTGCAGCTTATAATGGTTACAAATAAAGCAATAGCATCACAAATTTCACAA
ATAAAGCATTTTTTTCACTGCATTCTAGTTGTGGTTTGTCCAAACTCATCAATGTATCTTATCATGTCTG
TATACCGTACGCGCTTGGCGTAATCATGGTCATAGCTGTTTCCTGTGTGAAATTGTTATCCGCTCACAAT
TCCACACAACATACGAGCCGGAAGCATAAAGTGTAAAGCCTGGGGTGCCTAATGAGTGAGCTAACTCACA
TTAATTGCGTTGCGCTCACTGCCCGCTTTCCAGTCGGGAAACCTGTCGTGCCAGCTGCATTAATGAATCG
GCCAACGCGCGGGGAGAGGCGGTTTGCGTATTGGGCGCTCTTCCGCTTCCTCGCTCACTGACTCGCTGCG
CTCGGTCGTTCGGCTGCGGCGAGCGGTATCAGCTCACTCAAAGGCGGTAATACGGTTATCCACAGAATCA
GGGGATAACGCAGGAAAGAACATGTGAGCAAAAGGCCAGCAAAAGGCCAGGAACCGTAAAAAGGCCGCGT
TGCTGGCGTTTTTCCATAGGCTCCGCCCCCCTGACGAGCATCACAAAAATCGACGCTCAAGTCAGAGGTG
GCGAAACCCGACAGGACTATAAAGATACCAGGCGTTTCCCCCTGGAAGCTCCCTCGTGCGCTCTCCTGTT
CCGACCCTGCCGCTTACCGGATACCTGTCCGCCTTTCTCCCTTCGGGAAGCGTGGCGCTTTCTCATAGCT
CACGCTGTAGGTATCTCAGTTCGGTGTAGGTCGTTCGCTCCAAGCTGGGCTGTGTGCACGAACCCCCCGT
TCAGCCCGACCGCTGCGCCTTATCCGGTAACTATCGTCTTGAGTCCAACCCGGTAAGACACGACTTATCG
CCACTGGCAGCAGCCACTGGTAACAGGATTAGCAGAGCGAGGTATGTAGGCGGTGCTACAGAGTTCTTGA
AGTGGTGGCCTAACTACGGCTACACTAGAAGGACAGTATTTGGTATCTGCGCTCTGCTGAAGCCAGTTAC
CTTCGGAAAAAGAGTTGGTAGCTCTTGATCCGGCAAACAAACCACCGCTGGTAGCGGTGGTTTTTTTGTT
TGCAAGCAGCAGATTACGCGCAGAAAAAAAGGATCTCAAGAAGATCCTTTGATCTTTTCTACGGGGTCTG
ACGCTCAGTGGAACGAAAACTCACGTTAAGGGATTTTGGTCATGAGATTATCAAAAAGGATCTTCACCTA
GATCCTTTTAAATTAAAAATGAAGTTTTAAATCAATCTAAAGTATATATGAGTAAACTTGGTCTGACAGT
TACCAATGCTTAATCAGTGAGGCACCTATCTCAGCGATCTGTCTATTTCGTTCATCCATAGTTGCCTGAC
TCCCCGTCGTGTAGATAACTACGATACGGGAGGGCTTACCATCTGGCCCCAGTGCTGCAATGATACCGCG
AGACCCACGCTCACCGGCTCCAGATTTATCAGCAATAAACCAGCCAGCCGGAAGGGCCGAGCGCAGAAGT
GGTCCTGCAACTTTATCCGCCTCCATCCAGTCTATTAATTGTTGCCGGGAAGCTAGAGTAAGTAGTTCGC
CAGTTAATAGTTTGCGCAACGTTGTTGCCATTGCTACAGGCATCGTGGTGTCACGCTCGTCGTTTGGTAT
GGCTTCATTCAGCTCCGGTTCCCAACGATCAAGGCGAGTTACATGATCCCCCATGTTGTGCAAAAAAGCG
GTTAGCTCCTTCGGTCCTCCGATCGTTGTCAGAAGTAAGTTGGCCGCAGTGTTATCACTCATGGTTATGG
CAGCACTGCATAATTCTCTTACTGTCATGCCATCCGTAAGATGCTTTTCTGTGACTGGTGAGTACTCAAC
CAAGTCATTCTGAGAATAGTGTATGCGGCGACCGAGTTGCTCTTGCCCGGCGTCAATACGGGATAATACC
GCGCCACATAGCAGAACTTTAAAAGTGCTCATCATTGGAAAACGTTCTTCGGGGCGAAAACTCTCAAGGA
TCTTACCGCTGTTGAGATCCAGTTCGATGTAACCCACTCGTGCACCCAACTGATCTTCAGCATCTTTTAC
TTTCACCAGCGTTTCTGGGTGAGCAAAAACAGGAAGGCAAAATGCCGCAAAAAAGGGAATAAGGGCGACA
CGGAAATGTTGAATACTCATACTCTTCCTTTTTCAATATTATTGAAGCATTTATCAGGGTTATTGTCTCA
TGAGCGGATACATATTTGAATGTATTTAGAAAAATAAACAAATAGGGGTTCCGCGCACATTTCCCCGAAA
AGTGCCACCTAAATTGTAAGCGTTAATATTTTGTTAAAATTCGCGTTAAATTTTTGTTAAATCAGCTCAT
TTTTTAACCAATAGGCCGAAATCGGCAAAATCCCTTATAAATCAAAAGAATAGACCGAGATAGGGT
[37 nt withheld, positions 6227-6263]
AAAGAACGTGGACTCCAACGTCAAAGG
[49 nt withheld, positions 6291-6339]
T
[91 nt withheld, positions 6341-6431]
G
[124 nt withheld, positions 6433-6556]
CCCATTCGCCATTCAGGCTGCGCAACTGTTGGGAAGGGCGATCGGTGCGGGCCTCTTCGCTATTACGCCA
GTCGACCATAGCCAATTCAATATGGCGTATATGGACTCATGCCAATTCAATATGGTGGATCTGGACCTGT
GCCAATTCAATATGGCGTATATGGACTCGTGCCAATTCAATATGGTGGATCTGGACCCCAGCCAATTCAA
TATGGCGGACTTGGCACCATGCCAATTCAATATGGCGGACTTGGCACTGTGCCAACTGGGGAGGGGTCTA
CTTGGCACGGTGCCAAGTTTGAGGAGGGGTCTTGGCCCTGTGCCAAGTCCGCCATATTGAATTGGCATGG
TGCCAATAATGGCGGCCATATTGGCTATATGCCAGGATCAATATATAGGCAATATCCAATATGGCCCTAT
GCCAATATGGCTATTGGCCAGGTTCAATACTATGTATTGGCCCTATGCCATATAGTATTCCATATATGGG
TTTTCCTATTGACGTAGATAGCCCCTCCCAATGGGCGGTCCCATATACCATATATGGGGCTTCCTAATAC
CGCCCATAGCCACTCCCCCATTGACGTCAATGGTCTCTATATATGGTCTTTCCTATTGACGTCATATGGG
CGGTCCTATTGACGTATATGGCGCCTCCCCCATTGACGTCAATTACGGTAAATGGCCCGCCTGGCTCAAT
GCCCATTGACGTCAATAGGACCACCCACCATTGACGTCAATGGGATGGCTCATTGCCCATTCATATCCGT
TCTCACGCCCCCTATTGACGTCAATGACGGTAAATGGCCCACTTGGCAGTACATCAATATCTATTAATAG
TAACTTGGCAAGTACATTACTATTGGAAGGACGCCAGGGTACATTGGCAGTACTCCCATTGACGTCAATG
GCGGTAAATGGCCCGCGATGGCTGCCAAGTACATCCCCATTGACGTCAATGGGGAGGGGCAATGACGCAA
ATGGGCGTTCCATTGACGTAAATGGGCGGTAGGCGTGCCTAATGGGAGGTCTATATAAGCAATGCTCGTT
TAGGGAAC
Features (pLannotate 1.2.2; 19 found; start..end, strand, type, name):
     35..53      +  promoter       SP6 promoter: promoter for bacteriophage SP6 RNA polymerase
    640..1311    +  CDS            mUkG: mUkG is a basic (constitutively fluorescent) green fluorescent protein published in 2008, derived from Sarcophyton sp.. It has moderate acid sensitivity.
   1327..1980    +  CDS            mKO&kappa;: mKO&kappa; is a basic (constitutively fluorescent) orange fluorescent protein published in 2008, derived from Verrillofungia concinna. It has low acid sensitivity.
   1991..2008    -  promoter       T7 promoter (fragment): promoter for bacteriophage T7 RNA polymerase
   2013..2147    -  polyA_signal   SV40 poly(A) signal: SV40 polyadenylation signal
   2257..2586    +  promoter       SV40 promoter: SV40 enhancer and early promoter
   2635..3660    +  CDS            HygR: aminoglycoside phosphotransferase from E. coli; aph(4)-Ia; confers resistance to hygromycin
   3670..3795    +  CDS            ble (fragment): BLE_KLEPN - Experimental evidence at protein level: Swiss-Prot protein existence level 1. Binding protein with a strong affinity to the bleomycin family of antibiotics. Binds to CL990; an antimitotic-antibiotic compound. From Klebsiella pneumoniae.
   3790..3911    +  polyA_signal   SV40 poly(A) signal: SV40 polyadenylation signal
   3973..3989    -  protein_bind   lac operator: The lac repressor binds to the lac operator to inhibit transcription in E. coli. This inhibition can be relieved by adding lactose or isopropyl-β-D-thiogalactopyranoside (IPTG). lac repressor encoded by lacI
   3997..4027    -  promoter       lac promoter: promoter for the E. coli lac operon
   4042..4063    -  protein_bind   CAP binding site: CAP binding activates transcription in the presence of cAMP. E. coli catabolite activator protein
   4076..4168    -  CDS            lacI (fragment): lac repressor; lacI; The lac repressor binds to the lac operator to inhibit transcription in E. coli. This inhibition can be relieved by adding lactose or isopropyl-β-D-thiogalactopyranoside (IPTG).
   4351..4939    -  rep_origin     ori: high-copy-number ColE1/pMB1/pBR322/pUC origin of replication
   5110..5970    -  CDS            AmpR: β-lactamase; bla; confers resistance to ampicillin, carbenicillin, and related antibiotics
   5971..6075    -  promoter       AmpR promoter: bla
   6128..6556    -  rep_origin     f1 ori (sequence partly withheld): f1 bacteriophage origin of replication; arrow indicates direction of (+) strand synthesis
   6561..6627    -  CDS            lacZα (fragment): LacZα fragment of β-galactosidase; lacZ fragment
   6630..7614    +  promoter       CMV IE94 promoter: enhancer/promoter region of simian cytomegalovirus major immediate early transcription unit IE94
