[The description below was written by a language model from this plasmid's Addgene catalogue record and pLannotate feature annotations shown in this document.]
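Description:
Chicken Mermaid S188 is a mammalian expression plasmid built on a pCS2+ backbone (7,614 bp in total) that encodes a genetically encoded fluorescent voltage sensor. It is maintained in E. coli through a high-copy ColE1/pUC-type origin with ampicillin resistance (AmpR under its own bla promoter), and it also carries an f1 phage origin. For selection in mammalian cells there is a separate cassette in which the SV40 enhancer/early promoter drives a hygromycin resistance gene, followed by an SV40 polyadenylation signal. A short bleomycin-resistance fragment and lac promoter/operator, lacI and lacZα fragments are also annotated and appear to be backbone remnants.

The roughly 1.9 kb insert, cloned between HindIII and BamHI, is expressed from the simian CMV IE94 enhancer/promoter typical of pCS2+, with an SP6 promoter just upstream that could allow in vitro transcription; a further SV40 poly(A) signal is annotated downstream of the insert. The coding sequence begins with the voltage-sensing domain of the chicken (G. gallus) voltage-sensitive phosphatase, which the automated feature table does not annotate but which would occupy the region ahead of the fluorescent proteins. This domain carries an R153Q mutation and an extra glutamate inserted after the start methionine, and is truncated at S189 (S188 in native numbering). Fused to its C-terminus is the FRET pair from the Mermaid probe, green mUKG followed by orange mKOκ. The sensor reports membrane potential through this FRET pair, and it belongs to a set of probes developed for fast response kinetics. The depositor notes an E14K difference from the reference protein sequence, possibly a polymorphism or PCR error, and states that the plasmid functions as published.
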