Addgene plasmid #53617: Chicken Mermaid S188
Purpose: Genetically encoded voltage sensor based on mUKG-mKOk FRET pair
Depositing lab: Vincent Pieribone. Depositing organization: John B. Pierce Laboratory. Publication: Fluorescent protein voltage probes derived from ArcLight that respond to membrane voltage changes with fast kinetics. Han Z, Jin L, Platisa J, Cohen LB, Baker BJ, Pieribone VA. PLoS One. 2013 Nov 27;8(11):e81295. doi: 10.1371/journal.pone.0081295. eCollection 2013. PubMed 24312287.
Backbone
  Vector backbone: pCS2+
  Backbone size w/o insert (bp): 5694
  Total vector size (bp): 7614
  Vector type: Mammalian Expression
  Selectable markers: Hygromycin
Growth in bacteria
  Bacterial resistance: Ampicillin, 100 μg/mL
  Growth temperature: 37°C
  Growth strain: Top10
  Copy number: High Copy
Gene/Insert
  Gene/Insert name: Chicken Mermaid S188 (alt name: Gg-VSD Mermaid S188)
  Species: G. gallus (chicken), Synthetic
  Insert size (bp): 1920
  Mutation: Gg-VSP contains an R153Q mutation and an amino acid E (GAG) was introduced immediately after the start M (ATG); Gg-VSP is truncated at S189 (S188 in the native Gg-VSP sequence) and the FRET fluorescent protein pair from the voltage probe Mermaid is fused to the C-terminal (after S189).
  GenBank ID: XP_417079.2
  Promoter: CMV
  Cloning method: Restriction Enzyme; 5′ cloning site HindIII (not destroyed); 3′ cloning site BamHI (not destroyed)
  Sequencing primers: 5′ AGCTGTATGAGAATGCGGTTGC; 3′ ATGTCCCTCGTAAGGTCTGCCTGTGC
Resource information
  A portion of this plasmid was derived from a plasmid made by: The FRET pair present in this probe was derived from the Mermaid voltage sensor (Tsutsui et al., 2008). Tsutsui H, Karasawa S, Okamura Y, Miyawaki A. Improving membrane voltage measurements using FRET with new fluorescent proteins. Nat Methods 5: 683–685, 2008.
Terms and licenses: Academic/Nonprofit Terms; Industry Terms: Not Available to Industry
Depositor comments: The chicken voltage sensitive phosphatase (VSP) sequence used in this construct contains an E14K mutation, when compared to the reference sequence XP_417079.2. This mutation could be polymorphism at the site or a PCR error. The depositing laboratory states that the plasmid functions as described in the associated publication.
How to cite: Chicken Mermaid S188 was a gift from Vincent Pieribone (Addgene plasmid # 53617 ; http://n2t.net/addgene:53617 ; RRID:Addgene_53617)
