>Addgene plasmid #53617 | Chicken Mermaid S188 | addgene partial sequence | sequence record 92103 | SP6 5'-ATTTAGGTGACACTATAG-3'
AGATTGATGATGGTCGTGATGAGGGTAATGAACAAGACAGCTGTTCCAATACCATTAGGAGAAAAATTTC
CCCGTTTGTGATGTCATTTGGATTCAGAGTATTTGGAGTTGTGCTTATCATTGTAGACATCATAGTGGTG
ATTGTGGATCTGGCCATCAGTGAGAAGAAAAGAGGCATTAGAGAGATTCTTGAAGGTGTTTCCCTGGCTA
TAGCACTCTTCTTCCTTGTTGATGTTCTCATGAGAGTGTTTGTTGAAGGCTTCAAGAACTATTTCCGGTC
CAAACTGAATACTTTGGATGCAGTCATAGTAGTGGGCACTCTGCTAATTAATATGACCTACTCCTTCTCT
GACCTTGCTGCCACAGATCAGATGCCGCAGATGGTTACTCTTCTTCGAGTTCTGAGAATTGTTATCTTAA
TAAGAATATTTCGCCTGGCTTCACAGAAGAAACAACTTGAAGTGGTAACCAGAAGAATGGTCTCTGGGGA
TCCCATGAGTGTGATTAAAGAGGAAATGAAGATCAAGCTGCATATGGAAGGAAATGTAAACGGTCATGCA
TTTGTGATTGAAGGAGATGGAAAAGGAAAGCCTTACGATGGGACACAGACTTTAAACCTGACAGTGAAAG
AAGGCGCACCTCTCCCTTTTTCTTACGACATCTTGACAAATGCGTTCCAGTACGGAAATAGAGCATTCAC
TAAATATCCAGCCGATATACCAGA
