>Addgene plasmid #53617 | Chicken Mermaid S188 | addgene partial sequence | sequence record 93507 | CMV-F 5'-CGCAAATGGGCGGTAGGCGTG-3'
AGGGAACCGCCATTCTGCCTGGGGACGTCGGAGCTAGCTTGATTTAGGTGACACTATAGAATACAAGCTT
ATGGAGACGACTGTGAGGTATGAACAGGGGTCAGAGCTCACTAAAACTTCGAGCTCTCCAACAGCAGATG
AGCCCACGATAAAGATTGATGATGGTCGTGATGAGGGTAATGAACAAGACAGCTGTTCCAATACCATTAG
GAGAAAAATTTCCCCGTTTGTGATGTCATTTGGATTCAGAGTATTTGGAGTTGTGCTTATCATTGTAGAC
ATCATAGTGGTGATTGTGGATCTGGCCATCAGTGAGAAGAAAAGAGGCATTAGAGAGATTCTTGAAGGTG
TTTCCCTGGCTATAGCACTCTTCTTCCTTGTTGATGTTCTCATGAGAGTGTTTGTTGAAGGCTTCAAGAA
CTATTTCCGGTCCAAACTGAATACTTTGGATGCAGTCATAGTAGTGGGCACTCTGCTAATTAATATGACC
TACTCCTTCTCTGACCTTGCTGCCACAGATCAGATGCCGCAGATGGTTACTCTTCTTCGAGTTCTGAGAA
TTGTTATCTTAATAAGAATATTTCGCCTGGCTTCACAGAAGAAACAACTTGAAGTGGTAACCAGAAGAAT
GGTCTCTGGGGATCCCATGAGTGTGATTAAAGAGGAAATGAAGATCAAGCTGCATATGGAAGGAAATGTA
AACGGTCATGCATTTGTGATTGAAGGAGATGGAAAAGGAAAGCCTTACGATGGGACACAGACTTTAAACC
TGACAGTGAAAGAAGGCGCACCTCTCCCTTTTTCTTACGACATCTTGACAAATGCGTTCCAGTACGGAAA
TAGAGCATTCACTAAATATCCAGCCGATATACCAGACTATTTCAAGCAGACGTT
