>Addgene plasmid #53617 | Chicken Mermaid S188 | addgene partial sequence | sequence record 94282 | pBABE3 5'-ACCCTAACTGACACACATTCC-3'
AAAACCTCCCACACCTCCCCCTGAACCTGAAACATAAAATGAATGCAATTGTTGTTGTTAACTTGTTTAT
TGCAGCTTATAATGGTTACAAATAAAGCAATAGCATCACAAATTTCACAAATAAAGCATTTTTTTCACTG
CATTCTAGTTGTGGTTTGTCCAAACTCATCAATGTATCTTATCATGTCTGGATCTACGTAATACGACTCA
CTATAGTTCTAGATTAGGAATGAGCTACTGCATCTTCTACCTGCTCAGTAATGTTGCCTTCGGTTTTCCT
GACGAGGCGATGGCCGATGTAATGGTCTCCTGGCATTTCAAGAATCTCTTTTGCCGCCTTGTAAGTAGTC
TTGAATTGGCATTTGTGATTGCCGCCTCCTTCAAGTTTTAGGTACATCGTAACATCACCCTTCAGAACTC
CGTCGCTGGCAGTAATTTTCTCGGTTGATGGCTCCCAATCAACACTTTGGTTTTGCATGATAGGACCATC
GGCAGGAAAGTTAACCCCAGTAAATTTGGATTTGTGGTAGAAGGTGTTTCCTCTAAGGCTTATATGCGCA
CTGACTGAAGCGGACCCACCATCTTCGAACTCCAACGACCTTTCCCATGACAGGCCTTCAGGAAATGCTT
GTTTGAAATAGTCTGGTATCTCTTCTGGATATTTAGTAAATACTCTGTGGCCGTAACAGAACACGTGTGA
CACTAAGTCAAACGCGAAAGGCATTGGCCCGCCCTCGG
